Addgene plasmid #101767: pMH-HA
Purpose: (Empty Backbone) Gateway-compatible destination vector for mammalian expression of N-terminal HA-tag fusion protein
Depositing lab: Michael Huen. Depositing organization: University of Hong Kong. Publication: Dual-utility NLS drives RNF169-dependent DNA damage responses. An L, Jiang Y, Ng HH, Man EP, Chen J, Khoo US, Gong Q, Huen MS. Proc Natl Acad Sci U S A. 2017 Apr 4;114(14):E2872-E2881. doi: 10.1073/pnas.1616602114. Epub 2017 Mar 21. PubMed 28325877.
Backbone
  Vector backbone: pMH-HA
  Vector type: Mammalian Expression
  Tag / fusion protein: HA (N terminal on backbone)
Growth in bacteria
  Bacterial resistance: Chloramphenicol and Ampicillin, 25 & 100 μg/mL
  Growth temperature: 37°C
  Growth strain: ccdB Survival
  Copy number: High Copy
Gene/Insert
  Gene/Insert name: None
  Tag / fusion protein: HA (N terminal on backbone)
Terms and licenses: Academic/Nonprofit Terms; Industry Terms: Not Available to Industry
How to cite: pMH-HA was a gift from Michael Huen (Addgene plasmid # 101767 ; http://n2t.net/addgene:101767 ; RRID:Addgene_101767)
