[The description below was written by a language model from this plasmid's Addgene catalogue record and pLannotate feature annotations shown in this document.]
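Description:
pMH-HA is an empty Gateway-compatible destination vector for mammalian expression, designed so that an open reading frame transferred into it is produced as a fusion protein carrying an N-terminal HA epitope tag. It is a high-copy plasmid of about 6.8 kb that replicates in E. coli from a ColE1/pUC-type origin and also carries an f1 origin. Bacterial selection uses ampicillin (β-lactamase on the backbone) together with chloramphenicol (the CmR gene inside the Gateway cassette). Because the cassette also encodes the gyrase poison CcdB, the unrecombined vector must be maintained in a ccdB-tolerant strain.

The expression unit is driven by the human CMV immediate-early enhancer and promoter and terminated by the bovine growth hormone polyadenylation signal. Between them lies the attR1–CmR–ccdB–attR2 cassette. An LR recombination with an entry clone replaces this cassette with the gene of interest, and loss of ccdB provides counter-selection for recombinants in ordinary strains. The HA tag itself was not picked up by the automated annotation, but a TEV protease recognition site is annotated immediately upstream of attR1, which suggests the N-terminal tag may be cleavable. Three tandem SV40 nuclear localization signals are annotated downstream of attR2; the record does not say whether they are in frame with, or translated as part of, an inserted gene. A separate SV40 promoter-driven NeoR/KanR cassette with an SV40 poly(A) signal (annotated as a fragment, followed by a partial ble sequence) would normally allow G418 selection of transfected mammalian cells. The vector is suited to producing HA-tagged proteins for detection or immunoprecipitation in mammalian cells.
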