Features (pLannotate 1.2.2; 23 found; start..end, strand, type, name):
     13..441     +  rep_origin     f1 ori (sequence partly withheld): f1 bacteriophage origin of replication; arrow indicates direction of (+) strand synthesis
    455..784     +  promoter       SV40 promoter: SV40 enhancer and early promoter
    814..1604    +  CDS            NeoR/KanR (fragment): aminoglycoside phosphotransferase from Tn5; aph(3')-II (or nptII); confers resistance to neomycin, kanamycin, and G418 (Geneticin®)
   1625..1783    +  CDS            ble (fragment): BLE_KLEPN - Experimental evidence at protein level: Swiss-Prot protein existence level 1. Binding protein with a strong affinity to the bleomycin family of antibiotics. Binds to CL990; an antimitotic-antibiotic compound. From Klebsiella pneumoniae.
   1778..1899    +  polyA_signal   SV40 poly(A) signal: SV40 polyadenylation signal
   2103..2691    -  rep_origin     ori: high-copy-number ColE1/pMB1/pBR322/pUC origin of replication
   2862..3722    -  CDS            AmpR: β-lactamase; bla; confers resistance to ampicillin, carbenicillin, and related antibiotics
   3723..3827    -  promoter       AmpR promoter: bla
   3892..4268    +  enhancer       CMV enhancer: human cytomegalovirus immediate early enhancer
   4270..4473    +  promoter       CMV promoter: human cytomegalovirus (CMV) immediate early promoter
   4629..4649    +  CDS            TEV site: tobacco etch virus (TEV) protease recognition and cleavage site
   4650..4774    +  protein_bind   attR1: mutant version of attR; recombination site for the Gateway® LR reaction LR Clonase™
   4799..4829    +  promoter       lac UV5 promoter: E. coli lac promoter with an "up" mutation
   4853..4882    +  promoter       cat promoter (fragment): promoter of the E. coli cat gene encoding chloramphenicol acetyltransferase
   4883..5563    +  CDS            CmR: chloramphenicol acetyltransferase confers resistance to chloramphenicol
   5720..5878    +  CDS            ccdA (fragment): CCDA_ECO57 - Also known as H, letA. Experimental evidence at protein level: Swiss-Prot protein existence level 1. Antitoxin component of a type II toxin-antitoxin (TA) system which inhibits the post-segregational killing (PSK) of plasmid-free cells, also referred to as a plasmid addiction system. Binds to and blocks the activity of CcdB; will also remove bound CcdB protein from the CcdB-GyrA complex by forming a CcdA-CcdB complex, a process termed rejuvenation. Functions as a transcriptional corepressor for the ccdAB operon, repression also requires CcdB (By similarity). From Escherichia coli
   5883..6188    +  CDS            ccdB: CcdB, a bacterial toxin that poisons DNA gyrase; ccdB; Plasmids containing the ccdB gene cannot be propagated in standard E. coli strains.
   6229..6353    -  protein_bind   attR2: mutant version of attR; recombination site for the Gateway® LR reaction LR Clonase™
   6381..6401    +  CDS            SV40 NLS: nuclear localization signal of SV40 (simian virus 40) large T antigen
   6405..6425    +  CDS            SV40 NLS: nuclear localization signal of SV40 (simian virus 40) large T antigen
   6429..6449    +  CDS            SV40 NLS: nuclear localization signal of SV40 (simian virus 40) large T antigen
   6533..6740    +  polyA_signal   bGH poly(A) signal: bovine growth hormone polyadenylation signal
   6761..6782    +  promoter       SV40 promoter (fragment): SV40 enhancer and early promoter
>Addgene plasmid #101767 | pMH-HA | addgene full sequence | sequence record 194954 | Addgene NGS Result
GGGGGTATCCCC
[124 nt withheld, positions 13-136]
C
[72 nt withheld, positions 138-209]
TCCCCCAAAAAACTTGATTA
[49 nt withheld, positions 230-278]
CCTTTGACGTTGGAGTCCACGTTCTTT
[37 nt withheld, positions 306-342]
ACCCTATCTCGGTCTATTCTTTTGATTTATAAGGGATTTTGCCGATTTCGGCCTATTGGTTAAAAAATGA
GCTGATTTAACAAAAATTTAACGCGAATTAATTCTGTGGAATGTGTGTCAGTTAGGGTGTGGAAAGTCCC
CAGGCTCCCCAGCAGGCAGAAGTATGCAAAGCATGCATCTCAATTAGTCAGCAACCAGGTGTGGAAAGTC
CCCAGGCTCCCCAGCAGGCAGAAGTATGCAAAGCATGCATCTCAATTAGTCAGCAACCATAGTCCCGCCC
CTAACTCCGCCCATCCCGCCCCTAACTCCGCCCAGTTCCGCCCATTCTCCGCCCCTAGGCTGACTAATTT
TTTTTATTTATGCAGAGGCCGAGGCCGCCTCTGCCTCTGAGCTATTCCAGAAGTAGTGAGGAGGCTTTTT
TGGAGGCCTAGGCTTTTGCAAAAAGCTCCCCCCCCGGGAGGTCCACAATGGTTGAACAAGATGGATTGCA
CGCAGGTTCTCCGGCCGCTTGGGTGGAGAGGCTATTCGGCTATGACTGGGCACAACAGACAATCGGCTGC
TCTGATGCCGCCGTGTTCCGGCTGTCAGCGCAGGGGCGCCCGGTTCTTTTTGTCAAGACCGACCTGTCCG
GTGCCCTGAATGAACTCCAGGACGAGGCAGCGCGGCTATCGTGGCTGGCCACGACGGGCGTTCCTTGCGC
AGCTGTGCTCGACGTTGTCACTGAAGCGGGAAGGGACTGGCTGCTATTGGGCGAAGTGCCGGGGCAGGAT
CTCCTGTCATCTCACCTTGCTCCTGCCGAGAAAGTATCCATCATGGCTGATGCAATGCGGCGGCTGCATA
CGCTTGATCCGGCTACCTGCCCATTCGACCACCAAGCGAAACATCGCATCGAGCGAGCACGTACTCGGAT
GGAAGCCGGTCTTGTCGATCAGGATGATCTGGACGAAGAGCATCAGGGGCTCGCGCCAGCCGAACTGTTC
GCCAGGCTCAAGGCGCGTATGCCCGACGGCGAGGATCTCGTCGTGACTCATGGCGATGCCTGCTTGCCGA
ATATCATGGTGGAAAATGGCCGCTTTTCTGGATTCATCGACTGTGGCCGGCTGGGTGTGGCGGACCGCTA
TCAGGACATAGCGTTGGCTACCCGTGATATTGCTGAAGAGCTTGGCGGCGAATGGGCTGACCGCTTCCTC
GTGCTTTACGGTATCGCCGCTCCCGATTCGCAGCGCATCGCCTTCTATCGCCTTCTTGACGAGTTCTTCT
GAGCGGGACTCTGGGGTTCGAAATGACCGACCAAGCGACGCCCAACCTGCCATCACGAGATTTCGATTCC
ACCGCCGCCTTCTATGAAAGGTTGGGCTTCGGAATCGTTTTCCGGGACGCCGGCTGGATGATCCTCCAGC
GCGGGGATCTCATGCTGGAGTTCTTCGCCCACCCCAACTTGTTTATTGCAGCTTATAATGGTTACAAATA
AAGCAATAGCATCACAAATTTCACAAATAAAGCATTTTTTTCACTGCATTCTAGTTGTGGTTTGTCCAAA
CTCATCAATGTATCTTATCATGTCTGTATACCGTCGATCTTTCCGCTTCCTCGCTCACTGACTCGCTGCG
CTCGGTCGTTCGGCTGCGGCGAGCGGTATCAGCTCACTCAAAGGCGGTAATACGGTTATCCACAGAATCA
GGGGATAACGCAGGAAAGAACATGTGAGCAAAAGGCCAGCAAAAGGCCAGGAACCGTAAAAAGGCCGCGT
TGCTGGCGTTTTTCCATAGGCTCCGCCCCCCTGACGAGCATCACAAAAATCGACGCTCAAGTCAGAGGTG
GCGAAACCCGACAGGACTATAAAGATACCAGGCGTTTCCCCCTGGAAGCTCCCTCGTGCGCTCTCCTGTT
CCGACCCTGCCGCTTACCGGATACCTGTCCGCCTTTCTCCCTTCGGGAAGCGTGGCGCTTTCTCATAGCT
CACGCTGTAGGTATCTCAGTTCGGTGTAGGTCGTTCGCTCCAAGCTGGGCTGTATGCACGAACCCCCCGT
TCAGCCCGACCGCTGCGCCTTATCCGGTAACTATCGTCTTGAGTCCAACCCGGTAAGACACGACTTATCG
CCACTGGCAGCAGCCACTGGTAACAGGATTAGCAGAGCGAGGTATGTAGGCGGTGCTACAGAGTTCTTGA
AGTGGTGGCCTAACTACGGCTACACTAGAAGAACAGTATTTGGTATCTGCGCTCTGCTGAAGCCAGTTAC
CTTCGGAAAAAGAGTTGGTAGCTCTTGATCCGGCAAACAAACCACCGCTGGTAGCGGTGGTTTTTTTGTT
TGCAAGCAGCAGATTACGCGCAGAAAAAAAGGATCTCAAGAAGATCCTTTGATCTTTTCTACGGGGTCTG
ACGCTCAGTGGAACGAAAACTCACGTTAAGGGATTTTGGTCATGAGATTATCAAAAAGGATCTTCACCTA
GATCCTTTTAAATTAAAAATGAAGTTTTAAATCAATCTAAAGTATATATGAGTAAACTTGGTCTGACAGT
TACCAATGCTTAATCAGTGAGGCACCTATCTCAGCGATCTGTCTATTTCGTTCATCCATAGTTGCCTGAC
TCCCCGTCGTGTAGATAACTACGATACGGGAGGGCTTACCATCTGGCCCCAGTGCTGCAATGATACCGCG
AGACCCACGCTCACCGGCTCCAGATTTATCAGCAATAAACCAGCCAGCCGGAAGGGCCGAGCGCAGAAGT
GGTCCTGCAACTTTATCCGCCTCCATCCAGTCTATTAATTGTTGCCGGGAAGCTAGAGTAAGTAGTTCGC
CAGTTAATAGTTTGCGCAACGTTGTTGCCATTGCTACAGGCATCGTGGTGTCACGCTCGTCGTTTGGTAT
GGCTTCATTCAGCTCCGGTTCCCAACGATCAAGGCGAGTTACATGATCCCCCATGTTGTGCAAAAAAGCG
GTTAGCTCCTTCGGTCCTCCGATCGTTGTCAGAAGTAAGTTGGCCGCAGTGTTATCACTCATGGTTATGG
CAGCACTGCATAATTCTCTTACTGTCATGCCATCCGTAAGATGCTTTTCTGTGACTGGTGAGTACTCAAC
CAAGTCATTCTGAGAATAGTGTATGCGGCGACCGAGTTGCTCTTGCCCGGCGTCAATACGGGATAATACC
GCGCCACATAGCAGAACTTTAAAAGTGCTCATCATTGGAAAACGTTCTTCGGGGCGAAAACTCTCAAGGA
TCTTACCGCTGTTGAGATCCAGTTCGATGTAACCCACTCGGGCACCCAACTGATCTTCAGCATCTTTTAC
TTTCACCAGCGTTTCTGGGTGAGCAAAAACAGGAAGGCAAAATGCCGCAAAAAAGGGAATAAGGGCGACA
CGGAAATGTTGAATACTCATACTCTTCCTTTTTCAATATTATTGAAGCATTTATCAGGGTTATTGTCTCA
TGAGCGGATACATATTTGAATGTATTTAGAAAAATAAACAAATAGGGGTTCCGCGCACATTTCCCCGAAA
AGTGCCACCTGACGTCAGATCGACGGATCGGGAGATCGGTACCGAATTCACATTGATTATTGAGTAGTTA
TTAATAGTAATCAATTACGGGGTCATTAGTTCATAGCCCATATATGGAGTTCCGCGTTACATAACTTACG
GTAAATGGCCCGCCTGGCTGACCGCCCAACGACCCCCGCCCATTGACGTCAATAATGACGTATGTTCCCA
TAGTAACGCCAATAGGGACTTTCCATTGACGTCAATGGGTGGAGTATTTACGGTAAACTGCCCACTTGGC
AGTACATCAAGTGTATCATATGCCAAGTACGCCCCCTATTGACGTCAATGACGGTAAATGGCCCGCCTGG
CATTATGCCCAGTACATGACCTTATGGGACTTTCCTACTTGGCAGTACATCTACGGTTAGTCATCGCTAT
TACCATAGTGATGCGGTTTTGGCAGTACATCAATGGGCGTGGATAGCGGTTTGACTCACGGGGATTTCCA
AGTCTCCACCCCATTGACGTCAATGGGAGTTTGTTTTGGCACCAAAATCAACGGGACTTTCCAAAATGTC
GTAACAACTCCGCCCCATTGACGCAAATGGGCGGTAGGCGTGTACGGTGGGAGGTCTATATAAGCAGAGC
TTTCTGGCTAACTAGAGAACCCACTGCTTACTGGCACGTGGAAATTAATACGACGTGGCCACCATGGCCC
AGGTGCAGCTGCAGTACCCATACGACGTGCCAGACTACGCATACCCATACGACGTGCCAGACTACGCACT
GCAGGTCGACCTCGAGGAAAACCTGTATTTTCAGGGCACAAGTTTGTACAAAAAAGCTGAACGAGAAACG
TAAAATGATATAAATATCAATATATTAAATTAGATTTTGCATAAAAAACAGACTACATAATACTGTAAAA
CACAACATATCCAGTCACTATGGCGGCCGCATTAGGCACCCCAGGCTTTACACTTTATGCTTCCGGCTCG
TATAATGTGTGGATTTTGAGTTAGGATCCGTCGAGATTTTCAGGAGCTAAGGAAGCTAAAATGGAGAAAA
AAATCACTGGATATACCACCGTTGATATATCCCAATGGCATCGTAAAGAACATTTTGAGGCATTTCAGTC
AGTTGCTCAATGTACCTATAACCAGACCGTTCAGCTGGATATTACGGCCTTTTTAAAGACCGTAAAGAAA
AATAAGCACAAGTTTTATCCGGCCTTTATTCACATTCTTGCCCGCCTGATGAATGCTCATCCGGAATTCC
GTATGGCAATGAAAGACGGTGAGCTGGTGATATGGGATAGTGTTCACCCTTGTTACACCGTTTTCCATGA
GCAAACTGAAACGTTTTCATCGCTCTGGAGTGAATACCACGACGATTTCCGGCAGTTTCTACACATATAT
TCGCAAGATGTGGCGTGTTACGGTGAAAACCTGGCCTATTTCCCTAAAGGGTTTATTGAGAATATGTTTT
TCGTCTCAGCCAATCCCTGGGTGAGTTTCACCAGTTTTGATTTAAACGTGGCCAATATGGACAACTTCTT
CGCCCCCGTTTTCACCATGGGCAAATATTATACGCAAGGCGACAAGGTGCTGATGCCGCTGGCGATTCAG
GTTCATCATGCCGTTTGTGATGGCTTCCATGTCGGCAGAATGCTTAATGAATTACAACAGTACTGCGATG
AGTGGCAGGCGGGGCGTAATCTAGAGGATCCGGCTTACTAAAAGCCAGATAACAGTATGCGTATTTGCGC
GCTGATTTTTGCGGTATAAGAATATATACTGATATGTATACCCGAAGTATGTCAAAAAGAGGTATGCTAT
GAAGCAGCGTATTACAGTGACAGTTGACAGCGACAGCTATCAGTTGCTCAAGGCATATATGATGTCAATA
TCTCCGGTCTGGTAAGCACAACCATGCAGAATGAAGCCCGTCGTCTGCGTGCCGAACGCTGGAAAGCGGA
AAATCAGGAAGGGATGGCTGAGGTCGCCCGGTTTATTGAAATGAACGGCTCTTTTGCTGACGAGAACAGG
GGCTGGTGAAATGCAGTTTAAGGTTTACACCTATAAAAGAGAGAGCCGTTATCGTCTGTTTGTGGATGTA
CAGAGTGATATTATTGACACGCCCGGGCGACGGATGGTGATCCCCCTGGCCAGTGCACGTCTGCTGTCAG
ATAAAGTCCCCCGTGAACTTTACCCGGTGGTGCATATCGGGGATGAAAGCTGGCGCATGATGACCACCGA
TATGGCCAGTGTGCCGGTCTCCGTTATCGGGGAAGAAGTGGCTGATCTCAGCCACCGCGAAAATGACATC
AAAAACGCCATTAACCTGATGTTCTGGGGAATATAAATGTCAGGCTCCCTTATACACAGCCAGTCTGCAG
GTCGACCATAGTGACTGGATATGTTGTGTTTTACAGTATTATGTAGTCTGTTTTTTATGCAAAATCTAAT
TTAATATATTGATATTTATATCATTTTACGTTTCTCGTTCAGCTTTCTTGTACAAAGTGGTCTCGAGATC
AAACGGGCGGCCGCAGATCCAAAAAAGAAGAGAAAGGTAGATCCAAAAAAGAAGAGAAAGGTAGATCCAA
AAAAGAAGAGAAAGGTAGATACGGCCGCAGAACAAAAACTCATCTCAGAAGAGGATCTGAATGGGGCCGC
ATAGTCTAGAAGCTCGCTGATCAGCCTCGACTGTGCCTTCTAGTTGCCAGCCATCTGTTGTTTGCCCCTC
CCCCGTGCCTTCCTTGACCCTGGAAGGTGCCACTCCCACTGTCCTTTCCTAATAAAATGAGGAAATTGCA
TCGCATTGTCTGAGTAGGTGTCATTCTATTCTGGGGGGTGGGGTGGGGCAGGACAGCAAGGGGGAGGATT
GGGAAGACAATAGCAGGCATGCTGGGGATGGCCCGGGCTCTATGGCTTCTGAGGCGGAAAGAACCAGCTG
GGGCTCTA
